>Addgene plasmid #38983 | SPSB2 | depositor partial sequence | sequence record 49041 | SPSB2 sequence 669 bps
ATGCACCATCATCATCATCATTCTTCTGGTGTAGATCTGGGTACCGAGAACCTGTACTTCCAATCCATGC
CCGAGGGCTTGGAAGAGCTGCTGTCTGCACCCCCTCCTGACCTGGGGGCCCAGCGGCGCCACGGTTGGAA
CCCCAAAGACTGTTCAGAGAACATCGAGGTCAAGGAAGGAGGGTTGTACTTTGAGCGGCGGCCCGTGGCC
CAGAGCACTGATGGGGCCCGGGGTAAGAGGGGCTATTCAAGGGGCCTGCACGCCTGGGAGATCAGCTGGC
CCCTAGAGCAGAGGGGCACGCATGCCGTGGTGGGCGTGGCCACGGCCCTCGCCCCGCTGCAGACTGACCA
CTACGCGGCGCTGCTGGGCAGCAACAGCGAGTCGTGGGGCTGGGACATCGGGCGGGGGAAGCTGTACCAT
CAGAGCAAGGGGCCCGGAGCCCCCCAGTATCCAGCGGGAACTCAGGGTGAGCAGCTGGAGGTGCCAGAGA
GACTGCTGGTGGTTCTGGACATGGAGGAGGGAACTCTGGGCTACGCTATTGGGGGCACCTACCTGGGGCC
AGCATTCCGCGGACTGAAGGGCAGGACCCTCTATCCGGCAGTAAGCGCTGTCTGGGGCCAGTGCCAGGTC
CGCATCCGCTACCTGGGCGAATGACAGTAAAGGTGGATA
