>Addgene plasmid #38983 | SPSB2 | addgene partial sequence | sequence record 52839 | T7 5'-TAATACGACTCACTATAGGG-3'
GGAGATATACATATGCACCATCATCATCATCATTCTTCTGGTGTAGATCTGGGTACCGAGAACCTGTACT
TCCAATCCATGCCCGAGGGCTTGGAAGAGCTGCTGTCTGCACCCCCTCCTGACCTGGGGGCCCAGCGGCG
CCACGGTTGGAACCCCAAAGACTGTTCAGAGAACATCGAGGTCAAGGAAGGAGGGTTGTACTTTGAGCGG
CGGCCCGTGGCCCAGAGCACTGATGGGGCCCGGGGTAAGAGGGGCTATTCAAGGGGCCTGCACGCCTGGG
AGATCAGCTGGCCCCTAGAGCAGAGGGGCACGCATGCCGTGGTGGGCGTGGCCACGGCCCTCGCCCCGCT
GCAGACTGACCACTACGCGGCGCTGCTGGGCAGCAACAGCGAGTCGTGGGGCTGGGACATCGGGCGGGGG
AAGCTGTACCATCAGAGCAAGGGGCCCGGAGCCCCCCAGTATCCAGCGGGAACTCAGGGTGAGCAGCTGG
AGGTGCCAGAGAGACTGCTGGTGGTTCTGGACATGGAGGAGGGAACTCTGGGCTACGCTATTGGGGGCAC
CTACCTGGGGCCAGCATTCCGCGGACTGAAGGGCAGGACCCTCTATCCGGCAGTAAGCGCTGTCTGGGGC
CAGTGCCAGGTCCGCATCCGCTACCTGGGCGAATGACAGTAAAGGTGGATACGGATCCGAATTCGAGCTC
CGTCGACAAGCTTGCGGCCGCACTCGAGCACCACCACCACCACCACTGAGATCCGGCTGCTAACAAGCCC
GAAAGGAAGCTGAGTTGGCTGCTGCCACCGCTGAGCAATAACTAGCATAAACCCTTGGGGCCTCTAACGG
GTCTTGAGGGTTTTTTGCTGAA
