[The description below was written by a language model from this plasmid's Addgene catalogue record.]
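Description:
SPSB2 is a bacterial expression plasmid built on the pNIC28-Bsa4 backbone from the SGC, designed to produce a recombinant fragment of the human SPRY domain-containing SOCS box protein 2 (SPSB2, also known as SSB-2, SSB2 or GRCC9) in E. coli. It is maintained as a low-copy plasmid under kanamycin selection and is propagated in the Mach1 cloning strain. The record does not list the origin of replication or the promoter explicitly. However, the sequencing primers are T7 and T7-terminator, which indicates that the insert sits within a T7-type expression cassette. Such cassettes are normally expressed in a host that supplies T7 RNA polymerase.

The insert is 669 bp of human SPSB2 coding sequence, introduced by ligation-independent cloning. The record cautions that it may not be the full open reading frame. This is common for structural-genomics constructs, where domain boundaries are trimmed to yield soluble protein that can be crystallised. An N-terminal histidine tag followed by a TEV protease site is fused to the insert. The tag allows capture by immobilised metal affinity chromatography, and TEV cleavage then removes it to leave near-native protein.

The stated purpose is bacterial expression for structure determination, and the record links the construct to a deposited PDB structure of SPSB2. Typical uses would therefore be producing purified SPSB2 protein for crystallography, biophysical characterisation or ligand and peptide binding studies. No feature table was supplied, so additional backbone elements cannot be confirmed from this record.
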