Addgene plasmid #38983: SPSB2
Purpose: Bacterial expression for structure determination; may not be full ORF
Depositing lab: Nicola Burgess-Brown. Depositing organization: University of Oxford.
Backbone
  Vector backbone: pNIC28-Bsa4
  Backbone manufacturer: SGC
  Vector type: Bacterial Expression
Growth in bacteria
  Bacterial resistance: Kanamycin, 50 μg/mL
  Growth temperature: 37°C
  Growth strain: Mach1
  Copy number: Low Copy
Gene/Insert
  Gene/Insert name: SPSB2 (alt names: SPRY domain-containing SOCS box protein SSB-2; PDB:3EMW)
  Species: H. sapiens (human)
  Insert size (bp): 669
  Entrez Gene: SPSB2 (a.k.a. GRCC9, SSB2)
  Tag / fusion protein: His Tev (N terminal on insert)
  Cloning method: Ligation Independent Cloning
  Sequencing primers: 5′ T7; 3′ T7-term
Terms and licenses: Academic/Nonprofit Terms; Industry Terms: Not Available to Industry
How to cite: SPSB2 was a gift from Nicola Burgess-Brown (Addgene plasmid # 38983 ; http://n2t.net/addgene:38983 ; RRID:Addgene_38983)
